Addgene plasmid #216452: pPOM027_P4_tSynthGuo
Purpose: Synthetic terminator for gene expression in yeasts and fungi. Part type 4 following the YeastToolkit MoClo grammar.
Depositing lab: Tomáš Pluskal. Depositing organization: Institute of Organic Chemistry and Biochemistry, Academy of Sciences of the Czech Republic. Publication: POMBOX: A Fission Yeast Cloning Toolkit for Molecular and Synthetic Biology. Hebra T, Smrckova H, Elkatmis B, Prevorovsky M, Pluskal T. ACS Synth Biol. 2023 Nov 22. doi: 10.1021/acssynbio.3c00529. PubMed 37991801.
Backbone
  Vector backbone: pUC57
  Vector type: Yeast Expression, Synthetic Biology
Growth in bacteria
  Bacterial resistance: Ampicillin, 100 μg/mL
  Growth temperature: 37°C
  Growth strain: DH5alpha
  Copy number: High Copy
Gene/Insert
  Gene/Insert name: Terminator guo
  Species: S. pombe (fission yeast)
  Insert size (bp): 52
  Mutation: Removal of any BsaI // BsmBI restriction site
  Cloning method: Golden Gate
Terms and licenses: Academic/Nonprofit Terms; Industry Terms: Not Available to Industry
How to cite: pPOM027_P4_tSynthGuo was a gift from Tomáš Pluskal (Addgene plasmid # 216452 ; http://n2t.net/addgene:216452 ; RRID:Addgene_216452)
