[The description below was written by a language model from this plasmid's Addgene catalogue record and pLannotate feature annotations shown in this document.]
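Description:
pPOM027_P4_tSynthGuo is a small (about 2.8 kb) Golden Gate part plasmid from the POMBOX fission yeast cloning toolkit. It is built on the pUC57 cloning backbone and stores a single modular DNA part rather than a complete expression cassette. The plasmid is maintained in E. coli through the high-copy ColE1/pUC-type origin and selected with ampicillin via the β-lactamase gene (AmpR) and its native bla promoter. The annotated features are otherwise backbone remnants typical of pUC-family vectors: a partial bom region, the CAP binding site, lac promoter and lac operator, and fragments of lacZα and lacI. No yeast origin, yeast selection marker, promoter or coding sequence is annotated, so the plasmid is not intended to function in yeast on its own.

The payload is a 52 bp synthetic transcription terminator ("Terminator guo"), listed under S. pombe and described as suitable for gene expression in yeasts and fungi. It is formatted as a type 4 part in the YeastToolkit MoClo grammar, the position that follows the coding sequence in a transcription unit. The record notes that BsaI and BsmBI recognition sites were removed, which keeps the part compatible with the Type IIS enzymes used in hierarchical Golden Gate assembly. The automated feature table does not annotate the terminator itself, probably because so short a synthetic element is absent from standard feature databases; it presumably lies in the unannotated gap between the lacZα fragment and the lac operator. In practice, the plasmid serves as a donor from which the compact terminator is combined with promoter and coding-sequence parts to assemble expression cassettes.
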