Features (pLannotate 1.2.2; 9 found; start..end, strand, type, name):
     86..185     +  misc_feature   bom (fragment): basis of mobility region from pBR322
    191..348     -  CDS            lacZα (fragment): LacZα fragment of β-galactosidase; lacZ fragment
    566..582     -  protein_bind   lac operator: The lac repressor binds to the lac operator to inhibit transcription in E. coli. This inhibition can be relieved by adding lactose or isopropyl-β-D-thiogalactopyranoside (IPTG). lac repressor encoded by lacI
    590..620     -  promoter       lac promoter: promoter for the E. coli lac operon
    635..656     -  protein_bind   CAP binding site: CAP binding activates transcription in the presence of cAMP. E. coli catabolite activator protein
    669..761     -  CDS            lacI (fragment): lac repressor; lacI; The lac repressor binds to the lac operator to inhibit transcription in E. coli. This inhibition can be relieved by adding lactose or isopropyl-β-D-thiogalactopyranoside (IPTG).
    944..1532    -  rep_origin     ori: high-copy-number ColE1/pMB1/pBR322/pUC origin of replication
   1703..2563    -  CDS            AmpR: β-lactamase; bla; confers resistance to ampicillin, carbenicillin, and related antibiotics
   2564..2668    -  promoter       AmpR promoter: bla
>Addgene plasmid #216452 | pPOM027_P4_tSynthGuo | addgene full sequence | sequence record 428681 | Addgene NGS Result
AGACGGTCACAGCTTGTCTGTAAGCGGATGCCGGGAGCAGACAAGCCCGTCAGGGCGCGTCAGCGGGTGT
TGGCGGGTGTCGGGGCTGGCTTAACTATGCGGCATCAGAGCAGATTGTACTGAGAGTGCACCATATGCGG
TGTGAAATACCGCACAGATGCGTAAGGAGAAAATACCGCATCAGGCGCCATTCGCCATTCAGGCTGCGCA
ACTGTTGGGAAGGGCGATCGGTGCGGGCCTCTTCGCTATTACGCCAGCTGGCGAAAGGGGGATGTGCTGC
AAGGCGATTAAGTTGGGTAACGCCAGGGTTTTCCCAGTCACGACGTTGTAAAACGACGGCCAGTGAATTG
GAGATCGGTACTTCGCGAATGCGTCGAGATCTAGACATCCGTCTCATCGGTCTCAATCCTAACTCGAGTA
TATAACTGTCTAGAAATAAAGAGTATCATCTTTCAAAGCTGTGAGACCTGAGACGCATATGCACATCGGA
TGCCGGGACCGACGAGTGCAGAGGCGTGCAAGCGAGCTTGGCGTAATCATGGTCATAGCTGTTTCCTGTG
TGAAATTGTTATCCGCTCACAATTCCACACAACATACGAGCCGGAAGCATAAAGTGTAAAGCCTGGGGTG
CCTAATGAGTGAGCTAACTCACATTAATTGCGTTGCGCTCACTGCCCGCTTTCCAGTCGGGAAACCTGTC
GTGCCAGCTGCATTAATGAATCGGCCAACGCGCGGGGAGAGGCGGTTTGCGTATTGGGCGCTCTTCCGCT
TCCTCGCTCACTGACTCGCTGCGCTCGGTCGTTCGGCTGCGGCGAGCGGTATCAGCTCACTCAAAGGCGG
TAATACGGTTATCCACAGAATCAGGGGATAACGCAGGAAAGAACATGTGAGCAAAAGGCCAGCAAAAGGC
CAGGAACCGTAAAAAGGCCGCGTTGCTGGCGTTTTTCCATAGGCTCCGCCCCCCTGACGAGCATCACAAA
AATCGACGCTCAAGTCAGAGGTGGCGAAACCCGACAGGACTATAAAGATACCAGGCGTTTCCCCCTGGAA
GCTCCCTCGTGCGCTCTCCTGTTCCGACCCTGCCGCTTACCGGATACCTGTCCGCCTTTCTCCCTTCGGG
AAGCGTGGCGCTTTCTCATAGCTCACGCTGTAGGTATCTCAGTTCGGTGTAGGTCGTTCGCTCCAAGCTG
GGCTGTGTGCACGAACCCCCCGTTCAGCCCGACCGCTGCGCCTTATCCGGTAACTATCGTCTTGAGTCCA
ACCCGGTAAGACACGACTTATCGCCACTGGCAGCAGCCACTGGTAACAGGATTAGCAGAGCGAGGTATGT
AGGCGGTGCTACAGAGTTCTTGAAGTGGTGGCCTAACTACGGCTACACTAGAAGAACAGTATTTGGTATC
TGCGCTCTGCTGAAGCCAGTTACCTTCGGAAAAAGAGTTGGTAGCTCTTGATCCGGCAAACAAACCACCG
CTGGTAGCGGTGGTTTTTTTGTTTGCAAGCAGCAGATTACGCGCAGAAAAAAAGGATCTCAAGAAGATCC
TTTGATCTTTTCTACGGGGTCTGACGCTCAGTGGAACGAAAACTCACGTTAAGGGATTTTGGTCATGAGA
TTATCAAAAAGGATCTTCACCTAGATCCTTTTAAATTAAAAATGAAGTTTTAAATCAATCTAAAGTATAT
ATGAGTAAACTTGGTCTGACAGTTACCAATGCTTAATCAGTGAGGCACCTATCTCAGCGATCTGTCTATT
TCGTTCATCCATAGTTGCCTGACTCCCCGTCGTGTAGATAACTACGATACGGGAGGGCTTACCATCTGGC
CCCAGTGCTGCAATGATACCGCGAGATCCACGCTCACCGGCTCCAGATTTATCAGCAATAAACCAGCCAG
CCGGAAGGGCCGAGCGCAGAAGTGGTCCTGCAACTTTATCCGCCTCCATCCAGTCTATTAATTGTTGCCG
GGAAGCTAGAGTAAGTAGTTCGCCAGTTAATAGTTTGCGCAACGTTGTTGCCATTGCTACAGGCATCGTG
GTGTCACGCTCGTCGTTTGGTATGGCTTCATTCAGCTCCGGTTCCCAACGATCAAGGCGAGTTACATGAT
CCCCCATGTTGTGCAAAAAAGCGGTTAGCTCCTTCGGTCCTCCGATCGTTGTCAGAAGTAAGTTGGCCGC
AGTGTTATCACTCATGGTTATGGCAGCACTGCATAATTCTCTTACTGTCATGCCATCCGTAAGATGCTTT
TCTGTGACTGGTGAGTACTCAACCAAGTCATTCTGAGAATAGTGTATGCGGCGACCGAGTTGCTCTTGCC
CGGCGTCAATACGGGATAATACCGCGCCACATAGCAGAACTTTAAAAGTGCTCATCATTGGAAAACGTTC
TTCGGGGCGAAAACTCTCAAGGATCTTACCGCTGTTGAGATCCAGTTCGATGTAACCCACTCGTGCACCC
AACTGATCTTCAGCATCTTTTACTTTCACCAGCGTTTCTGGGTGAGCAAAAACAGGAAGGCAAAATGCCG
CAAAAAAGGGAATAAGGGCGACACGGAAATGTTGAATACTCATACTCTTCCTTTTTCAATATTATTGAAG
CATTTATCAGGGTTATTGTCTCATGAGCGGATACATATTTGAATGTATTTAGAAAAATAAACAAATAGGG
GTTCCGCGCACATTTCCCCGAAAAGTGCCACCTGACGTCTAAGAAACCATTATTATCATGACATTAACCT
ATAAAAATAGGCGTATCACGAGGCCCTTTCGTC
